>Addgene plasmid #30703 | pBS-F1-GGG | depositor partial sequence | sequence record 14158 | Author sequence
GGTACCCGCCCATATGCTTGCCCTGTCGAGTCCTGTGACCGCCGCTTCAGTCGTTCTGACCACCTCACCC
GTCACATCCGGATCCACACCGGCCAGAAGCCCTTCCAGTGTCGCATCTGCATGCGTAACTTCAGTCGCTC
CAGCCACCTGACCACCCACATCAGGACCCACACAGGCGAGAAGCCTTTTGCATGCGACATTTGTGGGAGG
AAGTTTGCCAGGAGTGATGAACGCAAGAGGCATACCAAAATCCATACAGGTGAAAAGTAATCTAGA
