>Addgene plasmid #30703 | pBS-F1-GGG | addgene partial sequence | sequence record 36359 | T7 5'-TAATACGACTCACTATAGGG-3'
CCTGTCGAGTCCTGTGACCGCCGCTTCAGTCGTTCTGACCACCTCACCCGTCACATCCGGATCCACACCG
GCCAGAAGCCCTTCCAGTGTCGCATCTGCATGCGTAACTTCAGTCGCTCCAGCCACCTGACCACCCACAT
CAGGACCCACACAGGCGAGAAGCCTTTTGCATGCGACATTTGTGGGAGGAAGTTTGCCAGGAGTGATGAA
CGCAAGAGGCATACCAAAATCCATACAGGTGAAAAGTAATCTAGAGCGGCCGCCACCGCGGTGGAGCTCC
AGCTTTTGTTCCCTTTAGTGAGGGTTAATTGCGCGCTTGGCGTAATCATGGTCATAGCTGTTTCCTGTGT
GAAATTGTTATCCGCTCACAATTCCACACAACATACGAGCCGGAAGCATAAAGTGTAAAGCCTGGGGTGC
CTAATGAGTGAGCTAACTCACATTAATTGCGTTGCGCTCACTGCCCGCTTTCCAGTCGGGAAACCTGTCG
TGCCAGCTGCATTAATGAATCGGCCAACGCGCGGGGAGAGGCGGTTTGCGTATTGGGCGCTCTTCCGCTT
CCTCGCTCACTGACTCGCTGCGCTCGGTCGTTCGGCTGCGGCGAGCGGTATCAGCTCACTCAAAGGCGGT
AATACGGTTATCCACAGAATCAGGGGATAACGCAGGAAAGAACATGTGAGCAAAAGGCCAGCAAAAG
