>Addgene plasmid #30703 | pBS-F1-GGG | addgene partial sequence | sequence record 37025 | lac_promoter
ATTTCACACAGGAAACAGCTATGACCATGATTACGCCAAGCGCGCAATTAACCCTCACTAAAGGGAACAA
AAGCTGGAGCTCCACCGCGGTGGCGGCCGCTCTAGATTACTTTTCACCTGTATGGATTTTGGTATGCCTC
TTGCGTTCATCACTCCTGGCAAACTTCCTCCCACAAATGTCGCATGCAAAAGGCTTCTCGCCTGTGTGGG
TCCTGATGTGGGTGGTCAGGTGGCTGGAGCGACTGAAGTTACGCATGCAGATGCGACACTGGAAGGGCTT
CTGGCCGGTGTGGATCCGGATGTGACGGGTGAGGTGGTCAGAACGACTGAAGCGGCGGTCACAGGACTCG
ACAGGGCAAGCATATGGGCGGGTACCCAATTCGCCCTATAGTGAGTCGTATTACGCGCGCTCACTGGCCG
TCGTTTTACAACGTCGTGACTGGGAAAACCCTGGCGTTACCCAACTTAATCGCCTTGCAGCACATCCCCC
TTTCGCCAGCTGGCGTAATAGCGAAGAGGCCCGCACCGATCGCCCTTCCCAACAGTTGCGCA
