[The description below was written by a language model from this plasmid's Addgene catalogue record.]
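Description:
pBS-F1-GGG is a small bacterial cloning vector built on the pBlueScript II SK(+) backbone (about 2.9 kb without insert). It is maintained as a high-copy plasmid in standard E. coli cloning strains under ampicillin selection. No feature table accompanies the record. The elements normally associated with this backbone, such as a pUC-type origin, an f1 origin and the bla resistance gene, are therefore inferred from the named backbone and are not individually annotated here.

The payload is a 276 bp insert named "F1 GGG", cloned between KpnI and XbaI sites. Both sites remain intact, so the fragment can be excised again. The insert lies between the T7 and T3 primer sites of the polylinker, which are listed as the sequencing primers. The record does not describe the insert further. Its name, together with the associated work on modularly assembled zinc-finger nucleases in zebrafish, suggests that it encodes a single zinc-finger module for the finger 1 position of an array, with specificity for the DNA triplet GGG. This reading is an interpretation of the name, not a stated fact. No expression promoter, tag or nuclease domain is recorded.

The plasmid is best understood as an archival or donor construct from a library of finger modules. In such a library, individual fingers are cut out and combined with modules for other positions to build multi-finger DNA-binding domains. These domains are then moved into separate nuclease expression vectors for targeted genome editing. The plasmid is not an expression construct in its own right.
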