Addgene plasmid #30703: pBS-F1-GGG
Depositing lab: Nathan Lawson & Scot Wolfe. Depositing organization: University of Massachusetts, Worcester. Publication: Evaluation and application of modularly assembled zinc-finger nucleases in zebrafish. Zhu C, Smith T, McNulty J, Rayla AL, Lakshmanan A, Siekmann AF, Buffardi M, Meng X, Shin J, Padmanabhan A, Cifuentes D, Giraldez AJ, Look AT, Epstein JA, Lawson ND, Wolfe SA. Development. 2011 Oct;138(20):4555-64. 10.1242/dev.066779 PubMed 21937602.
Backbone
  Vector backbone: pBlueScript II SK(+)
  Backbone size w/o insert (bp): 2877
  Vector type: Cloning vector
Growth in bacteria
  Bacterial resistance: Ampicillin, 100 μg/mL
  Growth temperature: 37°C
  Growth strain: DH5alpha
  Growth instructions: XL1Blue
  Copy number: High Copy
Gene/Insert
  Gene/Insert name: F1 GGG
  Insert size (bp): 276
  Cloning method: Restriction Enzyme; 5′ cloning site KpnI (not destroyed); 3′ cloning site XbalI (not destroyed)
  Sequencing primers: 5′ T7; 3′ T3
Terms and licenses: Academic/Nonprofit Terms; Industry Terms: Not Available to Industry
How to cite: pBS-F1-GGG was a gift from Nathan Lawson & Scot Wolfe (Addgene plasmid # 30703 ; http://n2t.net/addgene:30703 ; RRID:Addgene_30703)
